Addgene plasmid #139927: pBEL2042
Purpose: Complementation plasmid for LetAB with 4 ring (rings 1347) LetB mutant
Depositing lab: Gira Bhabha & Damian Ekiert. Depositing organization: NYU Grossman School of Medicine. Publication: LetB Structure Reveals a Tunnel for Lipid Transport across the Bacterial Envelope. Isom GL, Coudray N, MacRae MR, McManus CT, Ekiert DC, Bhabha G. Cell. 2020 Apr 30;181(3):653-664.e19. doi: 10.1016/j.cell.2020.03.030. PubMed 32359438.
Backbone
  Vector backbone: pET17b
  Vector type: Bacterial Expression
Growth in bacteria
  Bacterial resistance: Ampicillin, 100 μg/mL
  Growth temperature: 37°C
  Growth strain: DH5alpha
  Copy number: High Copy
Gene/Insert
  Gene/Insert name: LetAB
  Species: E. coli
  Mutation: LetA-LetB (1-159; 280-515; 747-877)
  Cloning method: Gibson Cloning
Terms and licenses: Academic/Nonprofit Terms; Industry Terms: Not Available to Industry
Depositor comments: Please visit https://www.biorxiv.org/content/10.1101/748145v1 for bioRxiv preprint.
How to cite: pBEL2042 was a gift from Gira Bhabha & Damian Ekiert (Addgene plasmid # 139927 ; http://n2t.net/addgene:139927 ; RRID:Addgene_139927)
