[The description below was written by a language model from this plasmid's Addgene catalogue record and pLannotate feature annotations shown in this document.]
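Description:
pBEL2042 is a bacterial expression plasmid built on the pET17b backbone and used as a complementation construct for the Escherichia coli LetAB system. It is propagated in E. coli through a ColE1/pMB1-type origin and selected with ampicillin via the β-lactamase gene under its own promoter. The annotated sequence (about 6 kb) also retains the pBR322-derived bom mobilisation region and a rop coding sequence. The catalogue lists the plasmid as high copy, although Rop is normally associated with reduced copy number.

The payload is the letA-letB operon, annotated under the older names yebS and yebT, assembled by Gibson cloning downstream of a T7 promoter and the phage T7 gene 10 ribosome binding site, and followed by a T7 terminator. The two reading frames overlap slightly in the feature table, which suggests that the native operon arrangement was kept. LetA (YebS) appears full length, while LetB (YebT) is an internally deleted variant joining residues 1-159, 280-515 and 747-877. According to the record, this leaves four rings (rings 1, 3, 4 and 7), giving a shortened version of a protein thought to span the periplasm and carry substrates between the membranes. A short fragment annotated as a T7 gene 10B-derived solubility tag lies between the insert and the terminator. It is probably residual vector sequence, and the record does not describe any tag on the proteins.

The stated purpose is complementation, testing whether a truncated four-ring LetB expressed with LetA can substitute for the wild-type protein. This fits the associated work on LetB as a tunnel for lipid transport across the bacterial envelope.
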