Features (pLannotate 1.2.2; 12 found; start..end, strand, type, name):
    128..146     +  promoter       T7 promoter: promoter for bacteriophage T7 RNA polymerase
    178..200     +  RBS            RBS: efficient ribosome binding site from bacteriophage T7 gene 10 (Olins and Rangwala, 1989)
    208..1488    +  CDS            yebS: YEBS_ECOLI - Experimental evidence at protein level: Swiss-Prot protein existence level 1. Component of a transport pathway that contributes to membrane integrity. From Escherichia coli (strain K12).
   1460..3037    +  CDS            yebT (fragment): YEBT_ECOLI - Experimental evidence at protein level: Swiss-Prot protein existence level 1. Component of a transport pathway that contributes to membrane integrity (PubMed:27795327). May directly span the intermembrane space, facilitating the transport of substrates across the periplasm (Probable). From Escherichia coli (strain K12).
   3062..3111    +  CDS            SET1 (fragment): solubility-enhancement tag derived from T7 phage gene 10B
   3119..3166    +  terminator     T7 terminator: transcription terminator for bacteriophage T7 RNA polymerase
   3297..3401    +  promoter       AmpR promoter: bla
   3402..4262    +  CDS            AmpR: β-lactamase; bla; confers resistance to ampicillin, carbenicillin, and related antibiotics
   4433..5021    +  rep_origin     ori: high-copy-number ColE1/pMB1/pBR322/pUC origin of replication
   5207..5346    -  misc_feature   bom: basis of mobility region from pBR322
   5448..5639    -  CDS            rop: Rop protein, which maintains plasmids at low copy number; rop
   5656..16      +  CDS            YPB1_ECOLX (across the origin): Protein predicted: Swiss-Prot protein existence level 4. From Escherichia coli.
>Addgene plasmid #139927 | pBEL2042 | addgene full sequence | sequence record 309829 | Addgene NGS Result
CGGTGATTCATTCTGCTAACCAGTAAGGCAACCCCGCCAGCCTAGCCGGGTCCTCAACGACAGGAGCACG
ATCATGCGCACCCGTGGCCAGGACCCAACGCTGCCCGAGATCTCGATCCCGCGAAATTAATACGACTCAC
TATAGGGAGACCACAACGGTTTCCCTCTAGAAATAATTTTGTTTAACTTTAAGAAGGAGATATACATATG
GCTCTTAACACACCACAAATTACGCCGACAAAAAAGATAACAGTGAGGGCAATCGGCGAGGAACTGCCGC
GTGGTGATTACCAACGTTGCCCGCAATGTGACATGCTGTTTAGCCTGCCCGAGATAAATTCTCATCAAAG
TGCCTATTGTCCGCGCTGTCAGGCAAAAATTCGTGACGGGCGCGACTGGTCGCTAACGCGCCTGGCGGCA
ATGGCCTTCACCATGCTGTTGCTTATGCCGTTTGCCTGGGGCGAACCGCTGTTGCATATCTGGCTGTTAG
GCATTCGTATTGACGCCAACGTTATGCAAGGCATCTGGCAAATGACCAAACAGGGCGATGCGATAACGGG
GTCGATGGTCTTTTTCTGCGTTATTGGTGCCCCGCTCATTCTGGTGACCTCCATAGCTTATTTATGGTTT
GGTAACCGACTGGGAATGAATTTACGTCCGGTACTGCTGATGCTTGAGCGACTTAAAGAGTGGGTAATGC
TCGATATCTACCTGGTCGGCATTGGCGTTGCTTCTATAAAGGTACAGGATTATGCCCATATCCAGGCTGG
TGTCGGCTTGTTCTCTTTTGTGGCGTTGGTGATTTTAACGACGGTGACGTTGTCACATCTTAATGTCGAA
GAACTGTGGGAGCGATTTTATCCGCAGCGCCCCGCTACGCGTAGGGACGAGAAACTTCGTGTCTGCCTAG
GGTGCCATTTTACCGGCTATCCAGATCAGCGTGGTCGCTGCCCGCGTTGCCATATCCCGCTACGCCTGCG
TCGCCGTCATAGTCTGCAAAAATGCTGGGCGGCGCTGTTAGCGTCAATCGTTTTATTGTTACCTGCCAAC
CTGTTGCCTATTTCTATCATTTATCTGAACGGAGGACGGCAGGAAGATACAATTCTTTCCGGAATTATGT
CGCTGGCAAGTAGCAACATTGCGGTTGCAGGAATCGTGTTTATCGCCAGTATTCTGGTCCCGTTTACTAA
AGTGATCGTCATGTTCACTTTACTGTTGAGCATTCATTTTAAATGCCAGCAAGGTTTACGCACACGCATT
CTGTTACTGCGGATGGTGACCTGGATTGGTCGCTGGTCGATGCTCGACCTGTTTGTCATATCTTTAACCA
TGTCGCTGATTAATCGCGATCAGATCCTCGCTTTTACTATGGGACCGGCTGCGTTTTATTTCGGCGCAGC
GGTAATTTTGACTATTCTTGCTGTGGAATGGCTGGACAGCCGCTTACTTTGGGATGCACATGAGTCAGGA
AACGCCCGCTTCGACGACTGAAGCGCAGATTAAAAATAAACGCCGTATCTCACCTTTCTGGCTGCTGCCG
TTCATCGCGCTAATGATTGCCAGTTGGCTGATTTGGGACAGTTATCAGGACCGGGGTAATACCGTCACCA
TCGACTTTATGTCGGCGGATGGTATTGTTCCAGGCCGTACGCCTGTTCGTTATCAGGGCGTTGAAGTCGG
AACAGTGCAGGACATCAGCCTCAGCGACGATCTTCGTAAGATTGAAGTCAAGGTCAGCATCAAGTCCGAT
ATGAAAGATGCGCTGCGCGAAGAGACTCAGTTCTGGCTGGTGACGCCAAAAGCATCGTTGGCAGGTGTCT
CCGGGCTGGACGCCCTCGTCGGTGGGAACTATATCGGCATGATGCCCGGGAAAGGTAAAGAGCAGGATCA
CTTTGTCGCACTCGATACCCAACCGAAATATCGGCTGGACAATGGCGGCGTAATAATAAAACTGGAACTG
CCGAGTGGGGCCGGATTAACCGCCGACTCGACGCCGTTAATGTATCAGGGGCTGGAAGTCGGACAGCTGA
CTAAACTGGATTTAAATCCTGGTGGTAAAGTCACAGGGGAAATGACCGTTGATCCCAGCGTCGTTACCCT
GCTTCGTGAAAATACCCGCATCGAATTACGCAACCCGAAATTATCCCTTAGCGATGCTAATCTCAGCGCC
CTGCTGACCGGCAAAACCTTCGAGCTGGTGCCCGGCGATGGCGAGCCACGCAAAGAATTCGTTGTTGTGC
CAGGCGAAAAAGCACTGCTGCATGAACCTGATGTTCTGACGCTGACCCTGACCGCGCCGGAAAGTTACGG
TATTGATGCGGGTCAGCCGCTCATTCTTCACGGCGTGCAGGTAGGCCAGGTTATCGATCGTAAACTCACC
AGCAAAGGCGTCACCTTTACCGTCGCCATCGAGCCTCAGCATCGCGAACTGGTAAAAGGCGATAGCAAAT
TTGTCGTCAACAGCCGTGTCGATGTGAAGGTGGGGCTGGATGGCGTTGAGTTTCTCGGTGCCAGCGCCTC
AGAATGGATCAATGGCGGGATCCGTATTCTGCCGGGCGATAAAGGTGAGATGAAAGCCAGCTATCCACTG
TATGCCAATTTGGAAAAAGCGCTGGAGAACAGCCTTAGCGATTTACCCACCACAGGCTTAAGCATTATTG
TTGAAGCGCCGGAAGCCGGTTCGTTAGGCATCGGTACGCCTGTGCTGTTCCGTGGTCTGGAAGTCGGTAC
GGTTACAGGAATGACGCTGGGGACATTGTCAGATCGCGTGATGATTGCGATGCGCATCAGTAAACGCTAT
CAACACCTGGTGCGTAACAATTCCGTCTTCTGGTTGGCATCGGGTTACAGTCTGGACTTTGGTCTGACGG
GCGGCGTAGTGAAAACCGGCACCTTTAACCAGTTTATCCGTGGCGGCATCGCCTTCGCCACGCCTCCGGG
TACGCCACTGGCACCGAAAGCCCAGGAAGGCAAACACTTCCTGTTGCAGGAAAGTGAACCGAAAGAGTGG
CGTGAATGGGGAACTGCGCTTCCCAAATAATGCCCACCTCGAGCAGATCCGGCTGCTAACAAAGCCCGAA
AGGAAGCTGAGTTGGCTGCTGCCACCGCTGAGCAATAACTAGCATAACCCCTTGGGGCCTCTAAACGGGT
CTTGAGGGGTTTTTTGCTGAAAGGAGGAACTATATCCGGATAATTCTTGAAGACGAAAGGGCCTCGTGAT
ACGCCTATTTTTATAGGTTAATGTCATGATAATAATGGTTTCTTAGACGTCAGGTGGCACTTTTCGGGGA
AATGTGCGCGGAACCCCTATTTGTTTATTTTTCTAAATACATTCAAATATGTATCCGCTCATGAGACAAT
AACCCTGATAAATGCTTCAATAATATTGAAAAAGGAAGAGTATGAGTATTCAACATTTCCGTGTCGCCCT
TATTCCCTTTTTTGCGGCATTTTGCCTTCCTGTTTTTGCTCACCCAGAAACGCTGGTGAAAGTAAAAGAT
GCTGAAGATCAGTTGGGTGCACGAGTGGGTTACATCGAACTGGATCTCAACAGCGGTAAGATCCTTGAGA
GTTTTCGCCCCGAAGAACGTTTTCCAATGATGAGCACTTTTAAAGTTCTGCTATGTGGCGCGGTATTATC
CCGTGTTGACGCCGGGCAAGAGCAACTCGGTCGCCGCATACACTATTCTCAGAATGACTTGGTTGAGTAC
TCACCAGTCACAGAAAAGCATCTTACGGATGGCATGACAGTAAGAGAATTATGCAGTGCTGCCATAACCA
TGAGTGATAACACTGCGGCCAACTTACTTCTGACAACGATCGGAGGACCGAAGGAGCTAACCGCTTTTTT
GCACAACATGGGGGATCATGTAACTCGCCTTGATCGTTGGGAACCGGAGCTGAATGAAGCCATACCAAAC
GACGAGCGTGACACCACGATGCCTGCAGCAATGGCAACAACGTTGCGCAAACTATTAACTGGCGAACTAC
TTACTCTAGCTTCCCGGCAACAATTAATAGACTGGATGGAGGCGGATAAAGTTGCAGGACCACTTCTGCG
CTCGGCCCTTCCGGCTGGCTGGTTTATTGCTGATAAATCTGGAGCCGGTGAGCGTGGGTCTCGCGGTATC
ATTGCAGCACTGGGGCCAGATGGTAAGCCCTCCCGTATCGTAGTTATCTACACGACGGGGAGTCAGGCAA
CTATGGATGAACGAAATAGACAGATCGCTGAGATAGGTGCCTCACTGATTAAGCATTGGTAACTGTCAGA
CCAAGTTTACTCATATATACTTTAGATTGATTTAAAACTTCATTTTTAATTTAAAAGGATCTAGGTGAAG
ATCCTTTTTGATAATCTCATGACCAAAATCCCTTAACGTGAGTTTTCGTTCCACTGAGCGTCAGACCCCG
TAGAAAAGATCAAAGGATCTTCTTGAGATCCTTTTTTTCTGCGCGTAATCTGCTGCTTGCAAACAAAAAA
ACCACCGCTACCAGCGGTGGTTTGTTTGCCGGATCAAGAGCTACCAACTCTTTTTCCGAAGGTAACTGGC
TTCAGCAGAGCGCAGATACCAAATACTGTCCTTCTAGTGTAGCCGTAGTTAGGCCACCACTTCAAGAACT
CTGTAGCACCGCCTACATACCTCGCTCTGCTAATCCTGTTACCAGTGGCTGCTGCCAGTGGCGATAAGTC
GTGTCTTACCGGGTTGGACTCAAGACGATAGTTACCGGATAAGGCGCAGCGGTCGGGCTGAACGGGGGGT
TCGTGCACACAGCCCAGCTTGGAGCGAACGACCTACACCGAACTGAGATACCTACAGCGTGAGCTATGAG
AAAGCGCCACGCTTCCCGAAGGGAGAAAGGCGGACAGGTATCCGGTAAGCGGCAGGGTCGGAACAGGAGA
GCGCACGAGGGAGCTTCCAGGGGGAAACGCCTGGTATCTTTATAGTCCTGTCGGGTTTCGCCACCTCTGA
CTTGAGCGTCGATTTTTGTGATGCTCGTCAGGGGGGCGGAGCCTATGGAAAAACGCCAGCAACGCGGCCT
TTTTACGGTTCCTGGCCTTTTGCTGGCCTTTTGCTCACATGTTCTTTCCTGCGTTATCCCCTGATTCTGT
GGATAACCGTATTACCGCCTTTGAGTGAGCTGATACCGCTCGCCGCAGCCGAACGACCGAGCGCAGCGAG
TCAGTGAGCGAGGAAGCGGAAGAGCGCCTGATGCGGTATTTTCTCCTTACGCATCTGTGCGGTATTTCAC
ACCGCAATGGTGCACTCTCAGTACAATCTGCTCTGATGCCGCATAGTTAAGCCAGTATACACTCCGCTAT
CGCTACGTGACTGGGTCATGGCTGCGCCCCGACACCCGCCAACACCCGCTGACGCGCCCTGACGGGCTTG
TCTGCTCCCGGCATCCGCTTACAGACAAGCTGTGACCGTCTCCGGGAGCTGCATGTGTCAGAGGTTTTCA
CCGTCATCACCGAAACGCGCGAGGCAGCTGCGGTAAAGCTCATCAGCGTGGTCGTGAAGCGATTCACAGA
TGTCTGCCTGTTCATCCGCGTCCAGCTCGTTGAGTTTCTCCAGAAGCGTTAATGTCTGGCTTCTGATAAA
GCGGGCCATGTTAAGGGCGGTTTTTTCCTGTTTGGTCACTGATGCCTCCGTGTAAGGGGGATTTCTGTTC
ATGGGGGTAATGATACCGATGAAACGAGAGAGGATGCTCACGATACGGGTTACTGATGATGAACATGCCC
GGTTACTGGAACGTTGTGAGGGTAAACAACTGGCGGTATGGATGCGGCGGGACCAGAGAAAAATCACTCA
GGGTCAATGCCAGCGCTTCGTTAATACAGATGTAGGTGTTCCACAGGGTAGCCAGCAGCATCCTGCGATG
CAGATCCGGAACATAATGGTGCAGGGCGCTGACTTCCGCGTTTCCAGACTTTACGAAACACGGAAACCGA
AGACCATTCATGTTGTTGCTCAGGTCGCAGACGTTTTGCAGCAGCAGTCGCTTCACGTTCGCTCGCGTAT
